Addgene plasmid #178100: ATP1A1_G4_Q118R_EBFP_to_EGFP_Dual_pegRNA
Purpose: Control vector for coselection for prime editing in human cells. Tandem expression of ATP1A1 Q118R-G4 and EBFP_To_EGFP pegRNAs from two independent U6 promoters.
Depositing lab: Yannick Doyon. Depositing organization: Universite Laval. Publication: Marker-free co-selection for successive rounds of prime editing in human cells. Levesque S, Mayorga D, Fiset JP, Goupil C, Duringer A, Loiselle A, Bouchard E, Agudelo D, Doyon Y. Nat Commun. 2022 Oct 7;13(1):5909. doi: 10.1038/s41467-022-33669-z. PubMed 36207338.
Backbone
  Vector backbone: pU6-pegRNA-GG-acceptor
  Total vector size (bp): 2701
  Vector type: Mammalian Expression, CRISPR ; Prime editing
Growth in bacteria
  Bacterial resistance: Ampicillin, 100 μg/mL
  Growth temperature: 37°C
  Growth strain: DH5alpha
  Copy number: High Copy
Gene/Insert
  Gene/Insert name: ATP1A1 G4 Q118R pegRNA + EBFP to EGFP pegRNA
  gRNA/shRNA sequence: GTTCCTCTTCTGTAGCAGCT and GGCTGAAGCACTGCACGCCG
  Promoter: Tandem U6 promoters
  Cloning method: Restriction Enzyme; 5′ cloning site BsaI (destroyed during cloning); 3′ cloning site BsaI (destroyed during cloning)
  Sequencing primers: 5′ CAGGGTTATTGTCTCATGAGCGG; 3′ GGGAAACGCCTGGTATCTTT
Terms and licenses: Academic/Nonprofit Terms; Industry Terms: Not Available to Industry
Depositor comments: Control pegRNA vector derived from ATP1A1_G4_Q118R_Dual_pegRNA. This vector can be used as a positive control for prime editing (PE3 in combination with ATP1A1_G3_EBFP_Dual_sgRNA or PE3b in combination with ATP1A1_G3_EGFP_Dual_sgRNA) to co-target ATP1A1 (Q118R) and EBFP to perform coselection for EBFP to EGFP conversion. Please visit https://doi.org/10.1101/2021.11.02.464583 for bioRxiv preprint.
How to cite: ATP1A1_G4_Q118R_EBFP_to_EGFP_Dual_pegRNA was a gift from Yannick Doyon (Addgene plasmid # 178100 ; http://n2t.net/addgene:178100 ; RRID:Addgene_178100)
