[The description below was written by a language model from this plasmid's Addgene catalogue record and pLannotate feature annotations shown in this document.]
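Description:
ATP1A1_G4_Q118R_EBFP_to_EGFP_Dual_pegRNA is a small (about 2.7 kb) mammalian prime-editing guide expression plasmid built on the pU6-pegRNA-GG-acceptor backbone, with the guide inserts introduced through BsaI sites that were destroyed during cloning. It is propagated in E. coli as a high-copy plasmid through a ColE1/pUC-type origin and is selected with ampicillin via the bla (AmpR) gene and its own promoter. The plasmid carries no mammalian selection marker or reporter gene and does not encode the prime editor, which must be supplied separately.

The payload is two independent RNA polymerase III cassettes, each consisting of a human U6 promoter followed by a spacer, the Streptococcus pyogenes Cas9 gRNA scaffold and a 3′ pegRNA extension. One pegRNA installs the Q118R substitution in the endogenous ATP1A1 gene using the G4 guide. The other targets an EBFP reporter and converts it to EGFP. The short "CyPet" and "msGFP2" fragments flagged by the automated annotation on either side of one scaffold are not coding genes. They are most plausibly the fluorescent-protein-matching spacer and the reverse-transcription template and primer-binding region of the EBFP-to-EGFP pegRNA.

The record describes it as a positive control for marker-free coselection in human cells. Cells edited at ATP1A1 are selected, which should also enrich for the co-targeted EBFP-to-EGFP conversion, read out as a change in fluorescence. The depositor notes that it derives from ATP1A1_G4_Q118R_Dual_pegRNA. It is paired with companion dual nicking-sgRNA vectors for either PE3 (ATP1A1_G3_EBFP_Dual_sgRNA) or PE3b (ATP1A1_G3_EGFP_Dual_sgRNA) configurations.
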