Features (pLannotate 1.2.2; 9 found; start..end, strand, type, name):
      1..241     +  promoter       U6 promoter: RNA polymerase III promoter for human U6 snRNA
    247..268     -  CDS            CyPet (fragment): cyan fluorescent protein optimized for FRET with YPet (Nguyen and Daugherty, 2005) mammalian codon-optimized
    270..345     +  misc_RNA       gRNA scaffold: guide RNA scaffold for the Streptococcus pyogenes CRISPR/Cas9 system
    346..370     +  CDS            msGFP2 (fragment): photostable monomeric superfolder GFP (Valbuena et al., 2020)
    474..1062    -  rep_origin     ori: high-copy-number ColE1/pMB1/pBR322/pUC origin of replication
   1233..2093    -  CDS            AmpR: β-lactamase; bla; confers resistance to ampicillin, carbenicillin, and related antibiotics
   2094..2198    -  promoter       AmpR promoter: bla
   2261..2501    +  promoter       U6 promoter: RNA polymerase III promoter for human U6 snRNA
   2530..2605    +  misc_RNA       gRNA scaffold: guide RNA scaffold for the Streptococcus pyogenes CRISPR/Cas9 system
>Addgene plasmid #178100 | ATP1A1_G4_Q118R_EBFP_to_EGFP_Dual_pegRNA | addgene full sequence | sequence record 350130 | Addgene NGS Result
GAGGGCCTATTTCCCATGATTCCTTCATATTTGCATATACGATACAAGGCTGTTAGAGAGATAATTAGAA
TTAATTTGACTGTAAACACAAAGATATTAGTACAAAATACGTGACGTAGAAAGTAATAATTTCTTGGGTA
GTTTGCAGTTTTAAAATTATGTTTTAAAATGGACTATCATATGCTTACCGTAACTTGAAAGTATTTCGAT
TTCTTGGCTTTATATATCTTGTGGAAAGGACGAAACACCGGCTGAAGCACTGCACGCCGGTTTTAGAGCT
AGAAATAGCAAGTTAAAATAAGGCTAGTCCGTTATCAACTTGAAAAAGTGGCACCGAGTCGGTGCCCCTG
ACCTACGGCGTGCAGTGCTTTTTTTTTAAGCTTGGGCCGCTCGAGGTACCTCTCTACATATGACATGTGA
GCAAAAGGCCAGCAAAAGGCCAGGAACCGTAAAAAGGCCGCGTTGCTGGCGTTTTTCCATAGGCTCCGCC
CCCCTGACGAGCATCACAAAAATCGACGCTCAAGTCAGAGGTGGCGAAACCCGACAGGACTATAAAGATA
CCAGGCGTTTCCCCCTGGAAGCTCCCTCGTGCGCTCTCCTGTTCCGACCCTGCCGCTTACCGGATACCTG
TCCGCCTTTCTCCCTTCGGGAAGCGTGGCGCTTTCTCATAGCTCACGCTGTAGGTATCTCAGTTCGGTGT
AGGTCGTTCGCTCCAAGCTGGGCTGTGTGCACGAACCCCCCGTTCAGCCCGACCGCTGCGCCTTATCCGG
TAACTATCGTCTTGAGTCCAACCCGGTAAGACACGACTTATCGCCACTGGCAGCAGCCACTGGTAACAGG
ATTAGCAGAGCGAGGTATGTAGGCGGTGCTACAGAGTTCTTGAAGTGGTGGCCTAACTACGGCTACACTA
GAAGAACAGTATTTGGTATCTGCGCTCTGCTGAAGCCAGTTACCTTCGGAAAAAGAGTTGGTAGCTCTTG
ATCCGGCAAACAAACCACCGCTGGTAGCGGTGGTTTTTTTGTTTGCAAGCAGCAGATTACGCGCAGAAAA
AAAGGATCTCAAGAAGATCCTTTGATCTTTTCTACGGGGTCTGACGCTCAGTGGAACGAAAACTCACGTT
AAGGGATTTTGGTCATGAGATTATCAAAAAGGATCTTCACCTAGATCCTTTTAAATTAAAAATGAAGTTT
TAAATCAATCTAAAGTATATATGAGTAAACTTGGTCTGACAGTTACCAATGCTTAATCAGTGAGGCACCT
ATCTCAGCGATCTGTCTATTTCGTTCATCCATAGTTGCCTGACTCCCCGTCGTGTAGATAACTACGATAC
GGGAGGGCTTACCATCTGGCCCCAGTGCTGCAATGATACCGCGAGATCCACGCTCACCGGCTCCAGATTT
ATCAGCAATAAACCAGCCAGCCGGAAGGGCCGAGCGCAGAAGTGGTCCTGCAACTTTATCCGCCTCCATC
CAGTCTATTAATTGTTGCCGGGAAGCTAGAGTAAGTAGTTCGCCAGTTAATAGTTTGCGCAACGTTGTTG
CCATTGCTACAGGCATCGTGGTGTCACGCTCGTCGTTTGGTATGGCTTCATTCAGCTCCGGTTCCCAACG
ATCAAGGCGAGTTACATGATCCCCCATGTTGTGCAAAAAAGCGGTTAGCTCCTTCGGTCCTCCGATCGTT
GTCAGAAGTAAGTTGGCCGCAGTGTTATCACTCATGGTTATGGCAGCACTGCATAATTCTCTTACTGTCA
TGCCATCCGTAAGATGCTTTTCTGTGACTGGTGAGTACTCAACCAAGTCATTCTGAGAATAGTGTATGCG
GCGACCGAGTTGCTCTTGCCCGGCGTCAATACGGGATAATACCGCGCCACATAGCAGAACTTTAAAAGTG
CTCATCATTGGAAAACGTTCTTCGGGGCGAAAACTCTCAAGGATCTTACCGCTGTTGAGATCCAGTTCGA
TGTAACCCACTCGTGCACCCAACTGATCTTCAGCATCTTTTACTTTCACCAGCGTTTCTGGGTGAGCAAA
AACAGGAAGGCAAAATGCCGCAAAAAAGGGAATAAGGGCGACACGGAAATGTTGAATACTCATACTCTTC
CTTTTTCAATATTATTGAAGCATTTATCAGGGTTATTGTCTCATGAGCGGATACATATTTGAATGTATTT
AGAAAAATAAACAAATAGGGGTTCCGCGCACATTTCCCCGAAAAGTGCCACCTGACGTCGCTAGCTGTAC
ATACCAAGGTCGGGCAGGAAGAGGGCCTATTTCCCATGATTCCTTCATATTTGCATATACGATACAAGGC
TGTTAGAGAGATAATTAGAATTAATTTGACTGTAAACACAAAGATATTAGTACAAAATACGTGACGTAGA
AAGTAATAATTTCTTGGGTAGTTTGCAGTTTTAAAATTATGTTTTAAAATGGACTATCATATGCTTACCG
TAACTTGAAAGTATTTCGATTTCTTGGCTTTATATATCTTGTGGAAAGGACGAAACACCGTTCCTCTTCT
GTAGCAGCTGTTTTAGAGCTAGAAATAGCAAGTTAAAATAAGGCTAGTCCGTTATCAACTTGAAAAAGTG
GCACCGAGTCGGTGCTAGCATCAGAGCTGCTACAGAAGAGTTTTTTTAAGCTTGGGCCGCTCGAGGTACC
TCTCTACGTCGACTGGATCCGGTACCAAGGTCGGGCAGGAA
